Addgene plasmid #60164: pNB785
Purpose: Firefly luciferase (Promega) yeast codon-optimized yellow fluorescent protein (yEVenus) fusion with PEST degron driven by SIC1 promoter.
Depositing lab: Nicolas Buchler. Depositing organization: Duke University. Publication: Measuring fast gene dynamics in single cells with time-lapse luminescence microscopy. Mazo-Vargas A, Park H, Aydin M, Buchler NE. Mol Biol Cell. 2014 Sep 17. pii: mbc.E14-07-1187. 10.1091/mbc.E14-07-1187 PubMed 25232010.
Backbone
  Vector backbone: p406
  Backbone size w/o insert (bp): 5134
  Total vector size (bp): 8053
  Vector type: Yeast Expression
  Selectable markers: URA3
Growth in bacteria
  Bacterial resistance: Ampicillin, 100 μg/mL
  Growth temperature: 37°C
  Growth strain: DH5alpha
  Copy number: High Copy
Gene/Insert
  Gene/Insert name: FLuc-yEVenus-PEST (alt names: Firefly luciferase and yeast codon-optimized yellow fluorescent protein fusion with PEST degron.; p406-SIC1pr-FLuc-yEVenus)
  Species: Photinus pyralis
  Insert size (bp): 2919
  Mutation: FLuc has A4V & S504G (no functional effect)
  Promoter: SIC1pr
  Tag / fusion protein: PEST degron (C terminal on insert)
  Cloning method: Restriction Enzyme; 5′ cloning site PacI (not destroyed); 3′ cloning site AscI (not destroyed)
  Sequencing primers: 5′ cactttatgcttccggctcctatgtt; 3′ CTGCCGGTAGAGGTGTGGTCAATAAG
Terms and licenses: Academic/Nonprofit Terms; Industry Terms: Not Available to Industry
How to cite: pNB785 was a gift from Nicolas Buchler (Addgene plasmid # 60164 ; http://n2t.net/addgene:60164 ; RRID:Addgene_60164)
