[The description below was written by a language model from this plasmid's Addgene catalogue record and pLannotate feature annotations shown in this document.]
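Description:
pNB785 is a yeast expression plasmid built on the p406 backbone, carrying a destabilised dual reporter under the control of the SIC1 promoter. The feature table shows no yeast replication origin (no 2μ or CEN/ARS element), which is consistent with an integrating-type vector selected through the URA3 auxotrophic marker. URA3 is present with its own promoter and is also counterselectable with 5-FOA. In E. coli the plasmid is maintained at high copy from a ColE1/pUC-type origin with ampicillin resistance. It also retains common cloning-vector remnants: an f1 origin, lac promoter/operator and lacZα fragments, and flanking T3 and T7 promoters.

The roughly 2.9 kb insert, cloned between PacI and AscI sites, encodes a single fusion protein. Firefly (Photinus pyralis) luciferase comes first and carries A4V and S504G substitutions, which the record describes as having no functional effect. It is followed by yEVenus, a yeast codon-optimised yellow fluorescent protein that the automated annotation labels as a yeGFP fragment. The C-terminal PEST degron corresponds to the annotated fragment of the yeast G1 cyclin CLN2, and an ADH1 terminator follows the open reading frame. The SIC1 promoter itself is not annotated, but presumably lies in the unannotated stretch just upstream of luciferase. Short TEF promoter and CYC1 terminator fragments downstream appear to be leftovers from cloning.

The PEST sequence shortens the reporter's lifetime, so its signal follows changes in promoter activity more closely than a stable reporter would. The fusion allows luminescence and fluorescence readouts from the same molecule. The associated work used such constructs to measure fast gene expression dynamics in single yeast cells by time-lapse luminescence microscopy.
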