Features (pLannotate 1.2.2; 22 found; start..end, strand, type, name):
     96..200     +  promoter       AmpR promoter: bla
    201..1061    +  CDS            AmpR: β-lactamase; bla; confers resistance to ampicillin, carbenicillin, and related antibiotics
   1232..1820    +  rep_origin     ori: high-copy-number ColE1/pMB1/pBR322/pUC origin of replication
   2003..2095    +  CDS            lacI (fragment): lac repressor; lacI; The lac repressor binds to the lac operator to inhibit transcription in E. coli. This inhibition can be relieved by adding lactose or isopropyl-β-D-thiogalactopyranoside (IPTG).
   2108..2129    +  protein_bind   CAP binding site: CAP binding activates transcription in the presence of cAMP. E. coli catabolite activator protein
   2144..2174    +  promoter       lac promoter: promoter for the E. coli lac operon
   2182..2198    +  protein_bind   lac operator: The lac repressor binds to the lac operator to inhibit transcription in E. coli. This inhibition can be relieved by adding lactose or isopropyl-β-D-thiogalactopyranoside (IPTG). lac repressor encoded by lacI
   2243..2261    +  promoter       T3 promoter: promoter for bacteriophage T3 RNA polymerase
   2568..4217    +  CDS            luciferase: firefly luciferase; luc+; enhanced luc+ version of the luciferase gene
   4230..4935    +  CDS            yeGFP (fragment): yeast-enhanced green fluorescent protein codons optimized for translation in S. cerevisiae and C. albicans
   4944..5477    +  CDS            CLN2 (fragment): CG12_YEAST - Experimental evidence at protein level: Swiss-Prot protein existence level 1. Essential for the control of the cell cycle at the G1/S (start) transition. Interacts with the CDC28 protein kinase to form MPF. From Saccharomyces cerevisiae (strain ATCC 204508 / S288c) (Baker's yeast).
   5501..5688    +  terminator     ADH1 terminator: S. cerevisiae ADH1; transcription terminator for the S. cerevisiae alcohol dehydrogenase 1 (ADH1) gene
   5763..5970    +  promoter       TEF promoter (fragment): Ashbya gossypii TEF promoter
   5961..6040    +  terminator     CYC1 terminator (fragment): S. cerevisiae CYC1; transcription terminator for CYC1
   6059..6077    -  promoter       T7 promoter: promoter for bacteriophage T7 RNA polymerase
   6085..6240    +  CDS            lacZα (fragment): LacZα fragment of β-galactosidase; lacZ fragment
   6248..6703    +  rep_origin     f1 ori (sequence partly withheld): f1 bacteriophage origin of replication; arrow indicates direction of (+) strand synthesis
   6704..6755    -  misc_feature   bom (fragment): basis of mobility region from pBR322
   6834..7637    -  CDS            URA3: orotidine-5'-phosphate decarboxylase, required for uracil biosynthesis; S. cerevisiae URA3; yeast auxotrophic marker, counterselectable with 5-fluoroorotic acid (5-FOA)
   7638..7853    -  promoter       URA3 promoter: S. cerevisiae URA3
   7868..7917    -  misc_feature   bom (fragment): basis of mobility region from pBR322
   8019..1       -  CDS            rop (fragment) (across the origin): Rop protein, which maintains plasmids at low copy number; rop
>Addgene plasmid #60164 | pNB785 | depositor full sequence | sequence record 96373 | pNB785 sequence 8053 bps
GACGAAAGGGCCTCGTGATACGCCTATTTTTATAGGTTAATGTCATGATAATAATGGTTTCTTAGACGTC
AGGTGGCACTTTTCGGGGAAATGTGCGCGGAACCCCTATTTGTTTATTTTTCTAAATACATTCAAATATG
TATCCGCTCATGAGACAATAACCCTGATAAATGCTTCAATAATATTGAAAAAGGAAGAGTATGAGTATTC
AACATTTCCGTGTCGCCCTTATTCCCTTTTTTGCGGCATTTTGCCTTCCTGTTTTTGCTCACCCAGAAAC
GCTGGTGAAAGTAAAAGATGCTGAAGATCAGTTGGGTGCACGAGTGGGTTACATCGAACTGGATCTCAAC
AGCGGTAAGATCCTTGAGAGTTTTCGCCCCGAAGAACGTTTTCCAATGATGAGCACTTTTAAAGTTCTGC
TATGTGGCGCGGTATTATCCCGTATTGACGCCGGGCAAGAGCAACTCGGTCGCCGCATACACTATTCTCA
GAATGACTTGGTTGAGTACTCACCAGTCACAGAAAAGCATCTTACGGATGGCATGACAGTAAGAGAATTA
TGCAGTGCTGCCATAACCATGAGTGATAACACTGCGGCCAACTTACTTCTGACAACGATCGGAGGACCGA
AGGAGCTAACCGCTTTTTTGCACAACATGGGGGATCATGTAACTCGCCTTGATCGTTGGGAACCGGAGCT
GAATGAAGCCATACCAAACGACGAGCGTGACACCACGATGCCTGTAGCAATGGCAACAACGTTGCGCAAA
CTATTAACTGGCGAACTACTTACTCTAGCTTCCCGGCAACAATTAATAGACTGGATGGAGGCGGATAAAG
TTGCAGGACCACTTCTGCGCTCGGCCCTTCCGGCTGGCTGGTTTATTGCTGATAAATCTGGAGCCGGTGA
GCGTGGGTCTCGCGGTATCATTGCAGCACTGGGGCCAGATGGTAAGCCCTCCCGTATCGTAGTTATCTAC
ACGACGGGGAGTCAGGCAACTATGGATGAACGAAATAGACAGATCGCTGAGATAGGTGCCTCACTGATTA
AGCATTGGTAACTGTCAGACCAAGTTTACTCATATATACTTTAGATTGATTTAAAACTTCATTTTTAATT
TAAAAGGATCTAGGTGAAGATCCTTTTTGATAATCTCATGACCAAAATCCCTTAACGTGAGTTTTCGTTC
CACTGAGCGTCAGACCCCGTAGAAAAGATCAAAGGATCTTCTTGAGATCCTTTTTTTCTGCGCGTAATCT
GCTGCTTGCAAACAAAAAAACCACCGCTACCAGCGGTGGTTTGTTTGCCGGATCAAGAGCTACCAACTCT
TTTTCCGAAGGTAACTGGCTTCAGCAGAGCGCAGATACCAAATACTGTCCTTCTAGTGTAGCCGTAGTTA
GGCCACCACTTCAAGAACTCTGTAGCACCGCCTACATACCTCGCTCTGCTAATCCTGTTACCAGTGGCTG
CTGCCAGTGGCGATAAGTCGTGTCTTACCGGGTTGGACTCAAGACGATAGTTACCGGATAAGGCGCAGCG
GTCGGGCTGAACGGGGGGTTCGTGCACACAGCCCAGCTTGGAGCGAACGACCTACACCGAACTGAGATAC
CTACAGCGTGAGCTATGAGAAAGCGCCACGCTTCCCGAAGGGAGAAAGGCGGACAGGTATCCGGTAAGCG
GCAGGGTCGGAACAGGAGAGCGCACGAGGGAGCTTCCAGGGGGAAACGCCTGGTATCTTTATAGTCCTGT
CGGGTTTCGCCACCTCTGACTTGAGCGTCGATTTTTGTGATGCTCGTCAGGGGGGCGGAGCCTATGGAAA
AACGCCAGCAACGCGGCCTTTTTACGGTTCCTGGCCTTTTGCTGGCCTTTTGCTCACATGTTCTTTCCTG
CGTTATCCCCTGATTCTGTGGATAACCGTATTACCGCCTTTGAGTGAGCTGATACCGCTCGCCGCAGCCG
AACGACCGAGCGCAGCGAGTCAGTGAGCGAGGAAGCGGAAGAGCGCCCAATACGCAAACCGCCTCTCCCC
GCGCGTTGGCCGATTCATTAATGCAGCTGGCACGACAGGTTTCCCGACTGGAAAGCGGGCAGTGAGCGCA
ACGCAATTAATGTGAGTTACCTCACTCATTAGGCACCCCAGGCTTTACACTTTATGCTTCCGGCTCCTAT
GTTGTGTGGAATTGTGAGCGGATAACAATTTCACACAGGAAACAGCTATGACCATGATTACGCCAAGCGC
GCAATTAACCCTCACTAAAGGGAACAAAAGCTGGAGCTCCTCCGGCGATCAAACATACCATTCCCCCCTC
AAATCAATATGATTAAGTCACGATAATATCTGCACTATTGCCGTGTTTCCTTCTCCATCGACAGCGTCGA
TCCTGTCTATTATAGCCAGCACACTGAAAATTTCAATGGCTGGCTTGTTGTTCGCGTCGCAACTTTTGAT
ATTTATAAAAAGAGAGAAGGCATATCCAAAGGATAAGGTATTGTCTTTGTAAATCAATCAACCAAACCTC
TACGGAATTTTGACCCTTGAAGCAGGGACTATTACACGTTAATTAACATGGAAGACGTCAAAAACATAAA
GAAAGGCCCGGCGCCATTCTATCCGCTGGAAGATGGAACCGCTGGAGAGCAACTGCATAAGGCTATGAAG
AGATACGCCCTGGTTCCTGGAACAATTGCTTTTACAGATGCACATATCGAGGTGGACATCACTTACGCTG
AGTACTTCGAAATGTCCGTTCGGTTGGCAGAAGCTATGAAACGATATGGGCTGAATACAAATCACAGAAT
CGTCGTATGCAGTGAAAACTCTCTTCAATTCTTTATGCCGGTGTTGGGCGCGTTATTTATCGGAGTTGCA
GTTGCGCCCGCGAACGACATTTATAATGAACGTGAATTGCTCAACAGTATGGGCATTTCGCAGCCTACCG
TGGTGTTCGTTTCCAAAAAGGGGTTGCAAAAAATTTTGAACGTGCAAAAAAAGCTCCCAATCATCCAAAA
AATTATTATCATGGATTCTAAAACGGATTACCAGGGATTTCAGTCGATGTACACGTTCGTCACATCTCAT
CTACCTCCCGGTTTTAATGAATACGATTTTGTGCCAGAGTCCTTCGATAGGGACAAGACAATTGCACTGA
TCATGAACTCCTCTGGATCTACTGGTCTGCCTAAAGGTGTCGCTCTGCCTCATAGAACTGCCTGCGTGAG
ATTCTCGCATGCCAGAGATCCTATTTTTGGCAATCAAATCATTCCGGATACTGCGATTTTAAGTGTTGTT
CCATTCCATCACGGTTTTGGAATGTTTACTACACTCGGATATTTGATATGTGGATTTCGAGTCGTCTTAA
TGTATAGATTTGAAGAAGAGCTGTTTCTGAGGAGCCTTCAGGATTACAAGATTCAAAGTGCGCTGCTGGT
GCCAACCCTATTCTCCTTCTTCGCCAAAAGCACTCTGATTGACAAATACGATTTATCTAATTTACACGAA
ATTGCTTCTGGTGGCGCTCCCCTCTCTAAGGAAGTCGGGGAAGCGGTTGCCAAGAGGTTCCATCTGCCAG
GTATCAGGCAAGGATATGGGCTCACTGAGACTACATCAGCTATTCTGATTACACCCGAGGGGGATGATAA
ACCGGGCGCGGTCGGTAAAGTTGTTCCATTTTTTGAAGCGAAGGTTGTGGATCTGGATACCGGGAAAACG
CTGGGCGTTAATCAAAGAGGCGAACTGTGTGTGAGAGGTCCTATGATTATGTCCGGTTATGTAAACAATC
CGGAAGCGACCAACGCCTTGATTGACAAGGATGGATGGCTACATTCTGGAGACATAGCTTACTGGGACGA
AGACGAACACTTCTTCATCGTTGACCGCCTGAAGTCTCTGATTAAGTACAAAGGCTATCAGGTGGCTCCC
GCTGAATTGGAATCCATCTTGCTCCAACACCCCAACATCTTCGACGCAGGTGTCGCAGGTCTTCCCGACG
ATGACGCCGGTGAACTTCCCGCCGCCGTTGTTGTTTTGGAGCACGGAAAGACGATGACGGAAAAAGAGAT
CGTGGATTACGTCGCCAGTCAAGTAACAACCGCGAAAAAGTTGCGCGGAGGAGTTGTGTTTGTGGACGAA
GTACCGAAAGGTCTTACCGGAAAACTCGACGCAAGAAAAATCAGAGAGATCCTCATAAAGGCCAAGAAGG
GCGGAAAGATCGCCGTGGGTGGGGGATCAATGTCTAAAGGTGAAGAATTATTCACTGGTGTTGTCCCAAT
TTTGGTTGAATTAGATGGTGATGTTAATGGTCACAAATTTTCTGTCTCCGGTGAAGGTGAAGGTGATGCT
ACTTACGGTAAATTGACCTTAAAATTGATTTGTACTACTGGTAAATTGCCAGTTCCATGGCCAACCTTAG
TCACTACTTTAGGTTATGGTTTGCAATGTTTTGCTAGATACCCAGATCATATGAAACAACATGACTTTTT
CAAGTCTGCCATGCCAGAAGGTTATGTTCAAGAAAGAACTATTTTTTTCAAAGATGACGGTAACTACAAG
ACCAGAGCTGAAGTCAAGTTTGAAGGTGATACCTTAGTTAATAGAATCGAATTAAAAGGTATTGATTTTA
AAGAAGATGGTAACATTTTAGGTCACAAATTGGAATACAACTATAACTCTCACAATGTTTACATCACTGC
TGACAAACAAAAGAATGGTATCAAAGCTAACTTCAAAATTAGACACAACATTGAAGATGGTGGTGTTCAA
TTAGCTGACCATTATCAACAAAATACTCCAATTGGTGATGGTCCAGTCTTGTTACCAGACAACCATTACT
TATCCTATCAATCTGCCTTATCCAAAGATCCAAACGAAAAGAGAGACCACATGGTCTTGTTAGAATTTGT
TACTGCTGCTGGTATTACCCATGGTATTGATGAATCTCGAGAAGCATCCAACTTGAACATTTCGAGAAAG
CTTACCATATCAACCCCATCATGCTCTTTCGAAAATTCAAATAGCACATCCATTCCTTCGCCCGCTTCCT
CATCTCAAAGCCACACTCCAATGAGAAACATGAGCTCACTCTCTGATAACAGCGTTTTCAGCCGGAATAT
GGAACAATCATCACCAATCACTCCAAGTATGTACCAATTTGGTCAGCAGCAGTCAAACAGTATATGTGGT
AGCACCGTTAGTGTGAATAGTCTGGTGAATACAAATAACAAACAAAGGATCTACGAACAAATCACGGGTC
CTAACAGCAATAACGCAACCAATGATTATATTGATTTGCTAAACCTAAATGAGTCTAACAAGGAAAACCA
AAATCCCGCAACGGCGCATTACCTCAATGGGGGCCCACCCAAGACAAGCTTCATTAACCATGGAATGTTC
CCCTCGCCAACTGGGACCATAAATAGCGGTAAATCTAGCAGTGCCTCATCTTTAATTTCTTTTGGTATGG
GCAATACCCAAGTAATATAGGGCGCGCCACTTCTAAATAAGCGAATTTCTTATGATTTATGATTTTTATT
ATTAAATAAGTTATAAAAAAAATAAGTGTATACAAATTTTAAAGTGACTCTTAGGTTTTAAAACGAAAAT
TCTTATTCTTGAGTAACTCTTTCCTGTAGGTCAGGTTGCTTTCTCAGGTATAGTATGAGGTCGCTCTTAT
TGACCACACCTCTACCGGCAGATCCGCTAGGGATAACAGGGTAATATAGATCTGTTTAGCTTGCCTCGTC
CCCGCCGGGTCACCCGGCCAGCGACATGGAGGCCCAGAATACCCTCCTTGACAGTCTTGACGTGCGCAGC
TCAGGGGCATGATGTGACTGTCGCCCGTACATTTAGCCCATACATCCCCATGTATAATCATTTGCATCCA
TACATTTTGATGGCCGCACGGCGCGAAGCAAAAATTACGGCTCCTCGCTGCAGACCTGCGAGCAGGGAAA
CGCTCCCCTCACAGACGCGTGTACGCATGTAACATTATACTGAAAACCTTGCTTGAGAAGGTTTTGGGAC
GCTCGAAGGCTTTAATTTGCGGCCGGTACCCAATTCGCCCTATAGTGAGTCGTATTACGCGCGCTCACTG
GCCGTCGTTTTACAACGTCGTGACTGGGAAAACCCTGGCGTTACCCAACTTAATCGCCTTGCAGCACATC
CCCCTTTCGCCAGCTGGCGTAATAGCGAAGAGGCCCGCACCGATCGCCCTTCCCAACAGTTGCGCAGCCT
GAATGGCGAATGGCGCG
[124 nt withheld, positions 6248-6371]
C
[91 nt withheld, positions 6373-6463]
A
[49 nt withheld, positions 6465-6513]
CCTTTGACGTTGGAGTCCACGTTCTTT
[37 nt withheld, positions 6541-6577]
ACCCTATCTCGGTCTATTCTTTTGATTTATAAGGGATTTTGCCGATTTCGGCCTATTGGTTAAAAAATGA
GCTGATTTAACAAAAATTTAACGCGAATTTTAACAAAATATTAACGTTTACAATTTCCTGATGCGGTATT
TTCTCCTTACGCATCTGTGCGGTATTTCACACCGCATAGGGTAATAACTGATATAATTAAATTGAAGCTC
TAATTTGTGAGTTTAGTATACATGCATTTACTTATAATACAGTTTTTTAGTTTTGCTGGCCGCATCTTCT
CAAATATGCTTCCCAGCCTGCTTTTCTGTAACGTTCACCCTCTACCTTAGCATCCCTTCCCTTTGCAAAT
AGTCCTCTTCCAACAATAATAATGTCAGATCCTGTAGAGACCACATCATCCACGGTTCTATACTGTTGAC
CCAATGCGTCTCCCTTGTCATCTAAACCCACACCGGGTGTCATAATCAACCAATCGTAACCTTCATCTCT
TCCACCCATGTCTCTTTGAGCAATAAAGCCGATAACAAAATCTTTGTCGCTCTTCGCAATGTCAACAGTA
CCCTTAGTATATTCTCCAGTAGATAGGGAGCCCTTGCATGACAATTCTGCTAACATCAAAAGGCCTCTAG
GTTCCTTTGTTACTTCTTCTGCCGCCTGCTTCAAACCGCTAACAATACCTGGGCCCACCACACCGTGTGC
ATTCGTAATGTCTGCCCATTCTGCTATTCTGTATACACCCGCAGAGTACTGCAATTTGACTGTATTACCA
ATGTCAGCAAATTTTCTGTCTTCGAAGAGTAAAAAATTGTACTTGGCGGATAATGCCTTTAGCGGCTTAA
CTGTGCCCTCCATGGAAAAATCAGTCAAGATATCCACATGTGTTTTTAGTAAACAAATTTTGGGACCTAA
TGCTTCAACTAACTCCAGTAATTCCTTGGTGGTACGAACATCCAATGAAGCACACAAGTTTGTTTGCTTT
TCGTGCATGATATTAAATAGCTTGGCAGCAACAGGACTAGGATGAGTAGCAGCACGTTCCTTATATGTAG
CTTTCGACATGATTTATCTTCGTTTCCTGCAGGTTTTTGTTCTGTGCAGTTGGGTTAAGAATACTGGGCA
ATTTCATGTTTCTTCAACACTACATATGCGTATATATACCAATCTAAGTCTGTGCTCCTTCCTTCGTTCT
TCCTTCTGTTCGGAGATTACCGAATCAAAAAAATTTCAAAGAAACCGAAATCAAAAAAAAGAATAAAAAA
AAAATGATGAATTGAATTGAAAAGCTGTGGTATGGTGCACTCTCAGTACAATCTGCTCTGATGCCGCATA
GTTAAGCCAGCCCCGACACCCGCCAACACCCGCTGACGCGCCCTGACGGGCTTGTCTGCTCCCGGCATCC
GCTTACAGACAAGCTGTGACCGTCTCCGGGAGCTGCATGTGTCAGAGGTTTTCACCGTCATCACCGAAAC
GCGCGA
