>Addgene plasmid #60164 | pNB785 | addgene partial sequence | sequence record 98555 | Luc-F 5'-CAGTCAAGTAACAACCGCGA-3'
TTTGTGGACGAAGTACCGAAAGGTCTTACCGGAAAACTCGACGCAAGAAAAATCAGAGAGATCCTCATAA
AGGCCAAGAAGGGCGGAAAGATCGCCGTGGGTGGGGGATCAATGTCTAAAGGTGAAGAATTATTCACTGG
TGTTGTCCCAATTTTGGTTGAATTAGATGGTGATGTTAATGGTCACAAATTTTCTGTCTCCGGTGAAGGT
GAAGGTGATGCTACTTACGGTAAATTGACCTTAAAATTGATTTGTACTACTGGTAAATTGCCAGTTCCAT
GGCCAACCTTAGTCACTACTTTAGGTTATGGTTTGCAATGTTTTGCTAGATACCCAGATCATATGAAACA
ACATGACTTTTTCAAGTCTGCCATGCCAGAAGGTTATGTTCAAGAAAGAACTATTTTTTTCAAAGATGAC
GGTAACTACAAGACCAGAGCTGAAGTCAAGTTTGAAGGTGATACCTTAGTTAATAGAATCGAATTAAAAG
GTATTGATTTTAAAGAAGATGGTAACATTTTAGGTCACAAATTGGAATACAACTATA
