>Addgene plasmid #60164 | pNB785 | addgene partial sequence | sequence record 104436 | pHybLex_rev 5'-GAGTCACTTTAAAATTTGTATACAC-3'
TTTATAACTTATTTAATAATAAAAATCATAAATCATAAGAAATTCGCTTATTTAGAAGTGGCGCGCCCTA
TATTACTTGGGTATTGCCCATACCAAAAGAAATTAAAGATGAGGCACTGCTAGATTTACCGCTATTTATG
GTCCCAGTTGGCGAGGGGAACATTCCATGGTTAATGAAGCTTGTCTTGGGTGGGCCCCCATTGAGGTAAT
GCGCCGTTGCGGGATTTTGGTTTTCCTTGTTAGACTCATTTAGGTTTAGCAAATCAATATAATCATTGGT
TGCGTTATTGCTGTTAGGACCCGTGATTTGTTCGTAGATCCTTTGTTTGTTATTTGTATTCACCAGACTA
TTCACACTAACGGTGCTACCACATATACTGTTTGACTGCTGCTGACCAAATTGGTACATACTTGGAGTGA
TTGGTGATGATTGTTCCATATTCCGGCTGAAAACGCTGTTATCAGAGAGTGAGCTCATGTTTCTCATTGG
AGTGTGGCTTTGAGATGAGGAAGCGGGCGAAGGAATGGATGTGCTATTTGAATTTTCGAAAGAGCATGAT
GGGGTTGATATGGTAAGCTTTCTCGAAATGTTCAAGTTGGATGCTTCTCGAGATTCATCAATACCATGGG
TAATACCAGCAGCAGTAACAAATTCTAACAAGACCATGTGGTCTCTCTTTTCGTTTGGATCTTTGGATAA
GGCAGATTGATAGGATAAGTAATGGTTGTCTGGTAACAAGACTGGACCATCACCAATTGGAGTATTTTGT
TGATAATGGTCAGCTAATTGAACACCACCATCTTCAATGTTGTGTCTAATTTTGAAGTTAGCTTTGATAC
CATTCTTTTGTTTGTCAGCAGTGATGTAAACATTGTGAGAGTTATAGTTGTATTCCAATTTGTGACCTAA
AATGTTACCATCTTCTTTAAAATCAATACCTTTTAATTCGATTCTATTAACTAAGGTATCACCTTCAAAC
TTGACTTCAGCTCTGGTCTTGTAGTTACCGTCATCTT
