>Addgene plasmid #60164 | pNB785 | addgene partial sequence | sequence record 104437 | Luc-F 5'-CAGTCAAGTAACAACCGCGA-3'
TTGTGGACGAAGTACCGAAAGGTCTTACCGGAAAACTCGACGCAAGAAAAATCAGAGAGATCCTCATAAA
GGCCAAGAAGGGCGGAAAGATCGCCGTGGGTGGGGGATCAATGTCTAAAGGTGAAGAATTATTCACTGGT
GTTGTCCCAATTTTGGTTGAATTAGATGGTGATGTTAATGGTCACAAATTTTCTGTCTCCGGTGAAGGTG
AAGGTGATGCTACTTACGGTAAATTGACCTTAAAATTGATTTGTACTACTGGTAAATTGCCAGTTCCATG
GCCAACCTTAGTCACTACTTTAGGTTATGGTTTGCAATGTTTTGCTAGATACCCAGATCATATGAAACAA
CATGACTTTTTCAAGTCTGCCATGCCAGAAGGTTATGTTCAAGAAAGAACTATTTTTTTCAAAGATGACG
GTAACTACAAGACCAGAGCTGAAGTCAAGTTTGAAGGTGATACCTTAGTTAATAGAATCGAATTAAAAGG
TATTGATTTTAAAGAAGATGGTAACATTTTAGGTCACAAATTGGAATACAACTATAACTCTCACAATGTT
TACATCACTGCTGACAAACAAAAGAATGGTATCAAAGCTAACTTCAAAATTAGACACAACATTGAAGATG
GTGGTGTTCAATTAGCTGACCATTATCAACAAAATACTCCAATTGGTGATGGTCCAGTCTTGTTACCAGA
CAACCATTACTTATCCTATCAATCTGCCTTATCCAAAGATCCAAACGAAAAGAGAGACCACATGGTCTTG
TTAGAATT
