>Addgene plasmid #60164 | pNB785 | addgene partial sequence | sequence record 104438 | M13pUC-Rev 5'-AGCGGATAACAATTTCACACAGG-3'
TGACCATGATTACGCCAAGCGCGCAATTAACCCTCACTAAAGGGAACAAAAGCTGGAGCTCCTCCGGCGA
TCAAACATACCATTCCCCCCTCAAATCAATATGATTAAGTCACGATAATATCTGCACTATTGCCGTGTTT
CCTTCTCCATCGACAGCGTCGATCCTGTCTATTATAGCCAGCACACTGAAAATTTCAATGGCTGGCTTGT
TGTTCGCGTCGCAACTTTTGATATTTATAAAAAGAGAGAAGGCATATCCAAAGGATAAGGTATTGTCTTT
GTAAATCAATCAACCAAACCTCTACGGAATTTTGACCCTTGAAGCAGGGACTATTACACGTTAATTAACA
TGGAAGACGTCAAAAACATAAAGAAAGGCCCGGCGCCATTCTATCCGCTGGAAGATGGAACCGCTGGAGA
GCAACTGCATAAGGCTATGAAGAGATACGCCCTGGTTCCTGGAACAATTGCTTTTACAGATGCACATATC
GAGGTGGACATCACTTACGCTGAGTACTTCGAAATGTCCGTTCGGTTGGCAGAAGCTATGAAACGATATG
GGCTGAATACAAATCACAGAATCGTCGTATGCAGTGAAAACTCTCTTCAATTCTTTATGCCGGTGTTGGG
CGCGTTATTTATCGGAGTTGCAGTTGCGCCCGCGAACGACATTTATAATGAACGTGAATTGCTCAACAGT
ATGGGCATTTCGCAGCCTACCGTGGTGTTCGTTTCCAAAAAGGGGTTGCAAAAAATTTTGAACGTGCAAA
AAAAGCTCCCAATCATCCAAAAAATTATTATCATGGATTCTAAAACGGATTACCAGGGATTTCAGTCGAT
GTACACGTTCGTCACATCTCATCTACCTCCCGGTTTTAATGAATACGATTTTGTGCCAGAGTCCTTCGAT
AGGGACAAGACAATTGCACTGATCATGAACTCCTCTGGATCTACTGGTCTGCCTAAAGGTGTCGCTCTGC
CTCATAGAACTGCCTGCGTGA
